LOCUS       Exported 8823 bp ds-DNA circular SYN 15-AUG-2017
DEFINITION  synthetic circular DNA
ACCESSION   .
VERSION     .
KEYWORDS    pSN36 complete_addgene deposit
SOURCE      synthetic DNA construct
  ORGANISM  synthetic DNA construct
REFERENCE   1 (bases 1 to 8823)
  AUTHORS   .
  TITLE     Direct Submission
  JOURNAL   Exported Tuesday, Aug 15, 2017 from SnapGene 3.1.3
            http://www.snapgene.com
COMMENT     Created: Saturday, February 7, 2009 4:13 PM
FEATURES             Location/Qualifiers
     source          1..8823
                     /organism="synthetic DNA construct"
                     /mol_type="other DNA"
     misc_feature    4137..4707
                     /note="Promoter hPGK"
     gene            4708..5424
                     /note="vexGFP"
     misc_feature    5425..5490
                     /note="P2A"
     gene            5491..6570
                     /note="human OCT4 orf"
     gene            6571..6705
                     /note="lambda linker"
                     /note="lambda linker (92-136..45aa)"
     gene            6706..6834
                     /note="VP16 ctd..413-455"
ORIGIN
        1 caggtggcac ttttcgggga aatgtgcgcg gaacccctat ttgtttattt ttctaaatac
       61 attcaaatat gtatccgctc atgagacaat aaccctgata aatgcttcaa taatattgaa
      121 aaaggaagag tatgagtatt caacatttcc gtgtcgccct tattcccttt tttgcggcat
      181 tttgccttcc tgtttttgct cacccagaaa cgctggtgaa agtaaaagat gctgaagatc
      241 agttgggtgc acgagtgggt tacatcgaac tggatctcaa cagcggtaag atccttgaga
      301 gttttcgccc cgaagaacgt tttccaatga tgagcacttt taaagttctg ctatgtggcg
      361 cggtattatc ccgtattgac gccgggcaag agcaactcgg tcgccgcata cactattctc
      421 agaatgactt ggttgagtac tcaccagtca cagaaaagca tcttacggat ggcatgacag
      481 taagagaatt atgcagtgct gccataacca tgagtgataa cactgcggcc aacttacttc
      541 tgacaacgat cggaggaccg aaggagctaa ccgctttttt gcacaacatg ggggatcatg
      601 taactcgcct tgatcgttgg gaaccggagc tgaatgaagc cataccaaac gacgagcgtg
      661 acaccacgat gcctgtagca atggcaacaa cgttgcgcaa actattaact ggcgaactac
      721 ttactctagc ttcccggcaa caattaatag actggatgga ggcggataaa gttgcaggac
      781 cacttctgcg ctcggccctt ccggctggct ggtttattgc tgataaatct ggagccggtg
      841 agcgtgggtc tcgcggtatc attgcagcac tggggccaga tggtaagccc tcccgtatcg
      901 tagttatcta cacgacgggg agtcaggcaa ctatggatga acgaaataga cagatcgctg
      961 agataggtgc ctcactgatt aagcattggt aactgtcaga ccaagtttac tcatatatac
     1021 tttagattga tttaaaactt catttttaat ttaaaaggat ctaggtgaag atcctttttg
     1081 ataatctcat gaccaaaatc ccttaacgtg agttttcgtt ccactgagcg tcagaccccg
     1141 tagaaaagat caaaggatct tcttgagatc ctttttttct gcgcgtaatc tgctgcttgc
     1201 aaacaaaaaa accaccgcta ccagcggtgg tttgtttgcc ggatcaagag ctaccaactc
     1261 tttttccgaa ggtaactggc ttcagcagag cgcagatacc aaatactgtc cttctagtgt
     1321 agccgtagtt aggccaccac ttcaagaact ctgtagcacc gcctacatac ctcgctctgc
     1381 taatcctgtt accagtggct gctgccagtg gcgataagtc gtgtcttacc gggttggact
     1441 caagacgata gttaccggat aaggcgcagc ggtcgggctg aacggggggt tcgtgcacac
     1501 agcccagctt ggagcgaacg acctacaccg aactgagata cctacagcgt gagctatgag
     1561 aaagcgccac gcttcccgaa gggagaaagg cggacaggta tccggtaagc ggcagggtcg
     1621 gaacaggaga gcgcacgagg gagcttccag ggggaaacgc ctggtatctt tatagtcctg
     1681 tcgggtttcg ccacctctga cttgagcgtc gatttttgtg atgctcgtca ggggggcgga
     1741 gcctatggaa aaacgccagc aacgcggcct ttttacggtt cctggccttt tgctggcctt
     1801 ttgctcacat gttctttcct gcgttatccc ctgattctgt ggataaccgt attaccgcct
     1861 ttgagtgagc tgataccgct cgccgcagcc gaacgaccga gcgcagcgag tcagtgagcg
     1921 aggaagcgga agagcgccca atacgcaaac cgcctctccc cgcgcgttgg ccgattcatt
     1981 aatgcagctg gcacgacagg tttcccgact ggaaagcggg cagtgagcgc aacgcaatta
     2041 atgtgagtta gctcactcat taggcacccc aggctttaca ctttatgctt ccggctcgta
     2101 tgttgtgtgg aattgtgagc ggataacaat ttcacacagg aaacagctat gaccatgatt
     2161 acgccaagcg cgcaattaac cctcactaaa gggaacaaaa gctggagctg caagcttaat
     2221 gtagtcttat gcaatactct tgtagtcttg caacatggta acgatgagtt agcaacatgc
     2281 cttacaagga gagaaaaagc accgtgcatg ccgattggtg gaagtaaggt ggtacgatcg
     2341 tgccttatta ggaaggcaac agacgggtct gacatggatt ggacgaacca ctgaattgcc
     2401 gcattgcaga gatattgtat ttaagtgcct agctcgatac aataaacggg tctctctggt
     2461 tagaccagat ctgagcctgg gagctctctg gctaactagg gaacccactg cttaagcctc
     2521 aataaagctt gccttgagtg cttcaagtag tgtgtgcccg tctgttgtgt gactctggta
     2581 actagagatc cctcagaccc ttttagtcag tgtggaaaat ctctagcagt ggcgcccgaa
     2641 cagggacctg aaagcgaaag ggaaaccaga gctctctcga cgcaggactc ggcttgctga
     2701 agcgcgcacg gcaagaggcg aggggcggcg actggtgagt acgccaaaaa ttttgactag
     2761 cggaggctag aaggagagag atgggtgcga gagcgtcagt attaagcggg ggagaattag
     2821 atcgcgatgg gaaaaaattc ggttaaggcc agggggaaag aaaaaatata aattaaaaca
     2881 tatagtatgg gcaagcaggg agctagaacg attcgcagtt aatcctggcc tgttagaaac
     2941 atcagaaggc tgtagacaaa tactgggaca gctacaacca tcccttcaga caggatcaga
     3001 agaacttaga tcattatata atacagtagc aaccctctat tgtgtgcatc aaaggataga
     3061 gataaaagac accaaggaag ctttagacaa gatagaggaa gagcaaaaca aaagtaagac
     3121 caccgcacag caagcggccg ctgatcttca gacctggagg aggagatatg agggacaatt
     3181 ggagaagtga attatataaa tataaagtag taaaaattga accattagga gtagcaccca
     3241 ccaaggcaaa gagaagagtg gtgcagagag aaaaaagagc agtgggaata ggagctttgt
     3301 tccttgggtt cttgggagca gcaggaagca ctatgggcgc agcctcaatg acgctgacgg
     3361 tacaggccag acaattattg tctggtatag tgcagcagca gaacaatttg ctgagggcta
     3421 ttgaggcgca acagcatctg ttgcaactca cagtctgggg catcaagcag ctccaggcaa
     3481 gaatcctggc tgtggaaaga tacctaaagg atcaacagct cctggggatt tggggttgct
     3541 ctggaaaact catttgcacc actgctgtgc cttggaatgc tagttggagt aataaatctc
     3601 tggaacagat ttggaatcac acgacctgga tggagtggga cagagaaatt aacaattaca
     3661 caagcttaat acactcctta attgaagaat cgcaaaacca gcaagaaaag aatgaacaag
     3721 aattattgga attagataaa tgggcaagtt tgtggaattg gtttaacata acaaattggc
     3781 tgtggtatat aaaattattc ataatgatag taggaggctt ggtaggttta agaatagttt
     3841 ttgctgtact ttctatagtg aatagagtta ggcagggata ttcaccatta tcgtttcaga
     3901 cccacctccc aaccccgagg ggacccgaca ggcccgaagg aatagaagaa gaaggtggag
     3961 agagagacag agacagatcc attcgattag tgaacggatc tcgacggtat cggttaactt
     4021 ttaaaagaaa aggggggatt ggggggtaca gtgcagggga aagaatagta gacataatag
     4081 caacagacat acaaactaaa gaattacaaa aacaaattac aaaaattcaa aattttatcg
     4141 atcacgagac tagcctcgag aagcttgata tcgaattccc acggggttgg ggttgcgcct
     4201 tttccaaggc agccctgggt ttgcgcaggg acgcggctgc tctgggcgtg gttccgggaa
     4261 acgcagcggc gccgaccctg ggtctcgcac attcttcacg tccgttcgca gcgtcacccg
     4321 gatcttcgcc gctacccttg tgggcccccc ggcgacgctt cctgctccgc ccctaagtcg
     4381 ggaaggttcc ttgcggttcg cggcgtgccg gacgtgacaa acggaagccg cacgtctcac
     4441 tagtaccctc gcagacggac agcgccaggg agcaatggca gcgcgccgac cgcgatgggc
     4501 tgtggccaat agcggctgct cagcggggcg cgccgagagc agcggccggg aaggggcggt
     4561 gcgggaggcg gggtgtgggg cggtagtgtg ggccctgttc ctgcccgcgc ggtgttccgc
     4621 attctgcaag cctccggagc gcacgtcggc agtcggctcc ctcgttgacc gaatcaccga
     4681 cctctctccc cagggggatc caccggtatg gtgagcaagg gcgaggagct gttcaccggg
     4741 gtggtgccca tcctggtcga gctggacggc gacgtaaacg gccacaagtt cagcgtgtcc
     4801 ggcgagggcg agggcgatgc cacctacggc aagctgaccc tgaagttcat ctgcaccacc
     4861 ggcaagctgc ccgtgccctg gcccaccctc gtgaccacct tcagctacgg cgtgcagtgc
     4921 ttcagccgct accccgacca catgaagcag cacgacttct tcaagtccgc catgcccgaa
     4981 ggctacgtcc aggagcgcac catcagcttc aaggacgacg gcaactacaa gacccgcgcc
     5041 gaggtgaagt tcgagggcga caccctggtg aaccgcatcg agctgaaggg catcgacttc
     5101 aaggaggacg gcaacatcct ggggcacaag ctggagtaca actacaacag ccacaacgtc
     5161 tatatcacgg ccgacaagca gaagaacggc atcaaggcga acttcaagat ccgccacaac
     5221 atcgaggacg gcagcgtgca gctcgccgac cactaccagc agaacacccc catcggcgac
     5281 ggccccgtgc tgctgcccga caaccactac ctgttcatcc agtccgccct gagcaaagac
     5341 cccaacgaga agcgcgatca catggtcctg ctggagttcg tgaccgccgc cgggatcact
     5401 cacggcatgg acgagctgta caagggatct ggagcaacaa acttctcact actcaaacaa
     5461 gcaggtgacg tggaggagaa tcccggccct atggcgggac acctggcttc ggatttcgcc
     5521 ttctcgcccc ctccaggtgg tggaggtgat gggccagggg ggccggagcc gggctgggtt
     5581 gatcctcgga cctggctaag cttccaaggc cctcctggag ggccaggaat cgggccgggg
     5641 gttgggccag gctctgaggt gtgggggatt cccccatgcc ccccgccgta tgagttctgt
     5701 ggggggatgg cgtactgtgg gccccaggtt ggagtggggc tagtgcccca aggcggcttg
     5761 gagacctctc agcctgaggg tgaagcagga gtcggggtgg agagcaactc cgatggggcc
     5821 tccccggagc cctgcaccgt cacccctggt gccgtgaagc tggagaagga gaagctggag
     5881 caaaacccgg aggagtccca ggacatcaaa gctctgcaga aagaactcga gcaatttgcc
     5941 aagctcctga agcagaagag gatcaccctg ggatatacac aggccgatgt ggggctcacc
     6001 ctgggggttc tatttgggaa ggtattcagc caaacgacca tctgccgctt tgaggctctg
     6061 cagcttagct tcaagaacat gtgtaagctg cggcccttgc tgcagaagtg ggtggaggaa
     6121 gctgacaaca atgaaaatct tcaggagata tgcaaagcag aaaccctcgt gcaggcccga
     6181 aagagaaagc gaaccagtat cgagaaccga gtgagaggca acctggagaa tttgttcctg
     6241 cagtgcccga aacccacact gcagcagatc agccacatcg cccagcagct tgggctcgag
     6301 aaggatgtgg tccgagtgtg gttctgtaac cggcgccaga agggcaagcg atcaagcagc
     6361 gactatgcac aacgagagga ttttgaggct gctgggtctc ctttctcagg gggaccagtg
     6421 tcctttcctc tggccccagg gccccatttt ggtaccccag gctatgggag ccctcacttc
     6481 actgcactgt actcctcggt ccctttccct gagggggaag cctttccccc tgtctctgtc
     6541 accactctgg gctctcccat gcattcaaac ggatccgtta gtatgcagcc gtcacttaga
     6601 agtgagtatg agtaccctgt tttttctcat gttcaggcgg ggatgttctc acctgagctt
     6661 agaaccttta ccaaaggtga tgcggagaga tgggtaagca gatccgcccc cccgaccgat
     6721 gtcagcctgg gggacgagct ccacttagac ggcgaggacg tggcgatggc gcatgccgac
     6781 gcgctagacg atttcgatct ggacatgttg ggggacgggg attccccggg tccgagatcc
     6841 tctagaacta tagtgagtcg tattacgtga gcggccgcgt aggtcgacaa tcaacctctg
     6901 gattacaaaa tttgtgaaag attgactggt attcttaact atgttgctcc ttttacgcta
     6961 tgtggatacg ctgctttaat gcctttgtat catgctattg cttcccgtat ggctttcatt
     7021 ttctcctcct tgtataaatc ctggttgctg tctctttatg aggagttgtg gcccgttgtc
     7081 aggcaacgtg gcgtggtgtg cactgtgttt gctgacgcaa cccccactgg ttggggcatt
     7141 gccaccacct gtcagctcct ttccgggact ttcgctttcc ccctccctat tgccacggcg
     7201 gaactcatcg ccgcctgcct tgcccgctgc tggacagggg ctcggctgtt gggcactgac
     7261 aattccgtgg tgttgtcggg gaagctgacg tcctttccat ggctgctcgc ctgtgttgcc
     7321 acctggattc tgcgcgggac gtccttctgc tacgtccctt cggccctcaa tccagcggac
     7381 cttccttccc gcggcctgct gccggctctg cggcctcttc cgcgtcttcg ccttcgccct
     7441 cagacgagtc ggatctccct ttgggccgcc tccccgcctg gaattcgagc tcggtacctt
     7501 taagaccaat gacttacaag gcagctgtag atcttagcca ctttttaaaa gaaaaggggg
     7561 gactggaagg gctaattcac tcccaacgaa gacaagatct gctttttgct tgtactgggt
     7621 ctctctggtt agaccagatc tgagcctggg agctctctgg ctaactaggg aacccactgc
     7681 ttaagcctca ataaagcttg ccttgagtgc ttcaagtagt gtgtgcccgt ctgttgtgtg
     7741 actctggtaa ctagagatcc ctcagaccct tttagtcagt gtggaaaatc tctagcagta
     7801 gtagttcatg tcatcttatt attcagtatt tataacttgc aaagaaatga atatcagaga
     7861 gtgagaggaa cttgtttatt gcagcttata atggttacaa ataaagcaat agcatcacaa
     7921 atttcacaaa taaagcattt ttttcactgc attctagttg tggtttgtcc aaactcatca
     7981 atgtatctta tcatgtctgg ctctagctat cccgccccta actccgccca gttccgccca
     8041 ttctccgccc catggctgac taattttttt tatttatgca gaggccgagg ccgcctcggc
     8101 ctctgagcta ttccagaagt agtgaggagg cttttttgga ggcctaggct tttgcgtcga
     8161 gacgtaccca attcgcccta tagtgagtcg tattacgcgc gctcactggc cgtcgtttta
     8221 caacgtcgtg actgggaaaa ccctggcgtt acccaactta atcgccttgc agcacatccc
     8281 cctttcgcca gctggcgtaa tagcgaagag gcccgcaccg atcgcccttc ccaacagttg
     8341 cgcagcctga atggcgaatg gcgcgnnnnn nnnnnnnnnn nnnnnnnnnn nnnnnnnnnn
     8401 nnnnnnnnnn nnnnnnnnnn nnnnnnnnnn nnnnnnnnnn nnnnnnnnnn nnnnnnnnnn
     8461 nnnnnnnnnn nnnnnnnnnn nnnnnnnnnc nnnnnnnnnn nnnnnnnnnn nnnnnnnnnn
     8521 nnnnnnnnnn nnnnnnnnnn nnnnnnnnnn nnnnnnnnnn nnnnnnnnnn nnnnnnnnnn
     8581 nannnnnnnn nnnnnnnnnn nnnnnnnnnn nnnnnnnnnn nnnnnnnnnn ncctttgacg
     8641 ttggagtcca cgttctttnn nnnnnnnnnn nnnnnnnnnn nnnnnnnnnn nnnnnaccct
     8701 atctcggtct attcttttga tttataaggg attttgccga tttcggccta ttggttaaaa
     8761 aatgagctga tttaacaaaa atttaacgcg aattttaaca aaatattaac gtttacaatt
     8821 tcc
//
