>Addgene plasmid #100121 | pSN36 | addgene full sequence | sequence record 193045 | Addgene NGS Result
TGTAGTCTTATGCAATACTCTTGTAGTCTTGCAACATGGTAACGATGAGTTAGCAACATGCCTTACAAGG
AGAGAAAAAGCACCGTGCATGCCGATTGGTGGAAGTAAGGTGGTACGATCGTGCCTTATTAGGAAGGCAA
CAGACGGGTCTGACATGGATTGGACGAACCACTGAATTGCCGCATTGCAGAGATATTGTATTTAAGTGCC
TAGCTCGATACATAAACGGGTCTCTCTGGTTAGACCAGATCTGAGCCTGGGAGCTCTCTGGCTAACTAGG
GAACCCACTGCTTAAGCCTCAATAAAGCTTGCCTTGAGTGCTTCAAGTAGTGTGTGCCCGTCTGTTGTGT
GACTCTGGTAACTAGAGATCCCTCAGACCCTTTTAGTCAGTGTGGAAAATCTCTAGCAGTGGCGCCCGAA
CAGGGACTTGAAAGCGAAAGGGAAACCAGAGGAGCTCTCTCGACGCAGGACTCGGCTTGCTGAAGCGCGC
ACGGCAAGAGGCGAGGGGCGGCGACTGGTGAGTACGCCAAAAATTTTGACTAGCGGAGGCTAGAAGGAGA
GAGATGGGTGCGAGAGCGTCAGTATTAAGCGGGGGAGAATTAGATCGCGATGGGAAAAAATTCGGTTAAG
GCCAGGGGGAAAGAAAAAATATAAATTAAAACATATAGTATGGGCAAGCAGGGAGCTAGAACGATTCGCA
GTTAATCCTGGCCTGTTAGAAACATCAGAAGGCTGTAGACAAATACTGGGACAGCTACAACCATCCCTTC
AGACAGGATCAGAAGAACTTAGATCATTATATAATACAGTAGCAACCCTCTATTGTGTGCATCAAAGGAT
AGAGATAAAAGACACCAAGGAAGCTTTAGACAAGATAGAGGAAGAGCAAAACAAAAGTAAGACCACCGCA
CAGCAAGCGGCCGCTGATCTTCAGACCTGGAGGAGGAGATATGAGGGACAATTGGAGAAGTGAATTATAT
AAATATAAAGTAGTAAAAATTGAACCATTAGGAGTAGCACCCACCAAGGCAAAGAGAAGAGTGGTGCAGA
GAGAAAAAAGAGCAGTGGGAATAGGAGCTTTGTTCCTTGGGTTCTTGGGAGCAGCAGGAAGCACTATGGG
CGCAGCGTCAATGACGCTGACGGTACAGGCCAGACAATTATTGTCTGGTATAGTGCAGCAGCAGAACAAT
TTGCTGAGGGCTATTGAGGCGCAACAGCATCTGTTGCAACTCACAGTCTGGGGCATCAAGCAGCTCCAGG
CAAGAATCCTGGCTGTGGAAAGATACCTAAAGGATCAACAGCTCCTGGGGATTTGGGGTTGCTCTGGAAA
ACTCATTTGCACCACTGCTGTGCCTTGGAATGCTAGTTGGAGTAATAAATCTCTGGAACAGATTTGGAAT
CACACGACCTGGATGGAGTGGGACAGAGAAATTAACAATTACACAAGCTTAATACACTCCTTAATTGAAG
AATCGCAAAACCAGCAAGAAAAGAATGAACAAGAATTATTGGAATTAGATAAATGGGCAAGTTTGTGGAA
TTGGTTTAACATAACAAATTGGCTGTGGTATATAAAATTATTCATAATGATAGTAGGAGGCTTGGTAGGT
TTAAGAATAGTTTTTGCTGTACTTTCTATAGTGAATAGAGTTAGGCAGGGATATTCACCATTATCGTTTC
AGACCCACCTCCCAACCCCGAGGGGACCCGACAGGCCCGAAGGAATAGAAGAAGAAGGTGGAGAGAGAGA
CAGAGACAGATCCATTCGATTAGTGAACGGATCTCGACGGTATCGGTTAACTTTTAAAAGAAAAGGGGGG
ATTGGGGGGTACAGTGCAGGGGAAAGAATAGTAGACATAATAGCAACAGACATACAAACTAAAGAATTAC
AAAAACAAATTACAAAAATTCAAAATTTTATCGATCACGAGACTAGCCTCGAGAAGCTTGATATCGAATT
CCACGGGGTTGGGGTTGCGCCTTTTCCAAGGCAGCCCTGGGTTTGCGCAGGGACGCGGCTGCTCTGGGCG
TGGTTCCGGGAAACGCAGCGGCGCCGACCCTGGGTCTCGCACATTCTTCACGTCCGTTCGCAGCGTCACC
CGGATCTTCGCCGCTACCCTTGTGGGCCCCCCGGCGACGCTTCCTGCTCCGCCCCTAAGTCGGGAAGGTT
CCTTGCGGTTCGCGGCGTGCCGGACGTGACAAACGGAAGCCGCACGTCTCACTAGTACCCTCGCAGACGG
ACAGCGCCAGGGAGCAATGGCAGCGCGCCGACCGCGATGGGCTGTGGCCAATAGCGGCTGCTCAGCAGGG
CGCGCCGAGAGCAGCGGCCGGGAAGGGGCGGTGCGGGAGGCGGGGTGTGGGGCGGTAGTGTGGGCCCTGT
TCCTGCCCGCGCGGTGTTCCGCATTCTGCAAGCCTCCGGAGCGCACGTCGGCAGTCGGCTCCCTCGTTGA
CCGAATCACCGACCTCTCTCCCCAGGGGGATCCACCGGTATGGTGAGCAAGGGCGAGGAGCTGTTCACCG
GGGTGGTGCCCATCCTGGTCGAGCTGGACGGCGACGTAAACGGCCACAAGTTCAGCGTGTCCGGCGAGGG
CGAGGGCGATGCCACCTACGGCAAGCTGACCCTGAAGTTCATCTGCACCACCGGCAAGCTGCCCGTGCCC
TGGCCCACCCTCGTGACCACCTTCAGCTACGGCGTGCAGTGCTTCAGCCGCTACCCCGACCACATGAAGC
AGCACGACTTCTTCAAGTCCGCCATGCCCGAAGGCTACGTCCAGGAGCGCACCATCAGCTTCAAGGACGA
CGGCAACTACAAGACCCGCGCCGAGGTGAAGTTCGAGGGCGACACCCTGGTGAACCGCATCGAGCTGAAG
GGCATCGACTTCAAGGAGGACGGCAACATCCTGGGGCACAAGCTGGAGTACAACTACAACAGCCACAACG
TCTATATCACGGCCGACAAGCAGAAGAACGGCATCAAGGCGAACTTCAAGATCCGCCACAACATCGAGGA
CGGCAGCGTGCAGCTCGCCGACCACTACCAGCAGAACACCCCCATCGGCGACGGCCCCGTGCTGCTGCCC
GACAACCACTACCTGTTCATCCAGTCCGCCCTGAGCAAAGACCCCAACGAGAAGCGCGATCACATGGTCC
TGCTGGAGTTCGTGACCGCCGCCGGGATCACTCACGGCATGGACGAGCTGTACAAGGGATCTGGAGCAAC
AAACTTCTCACTACTCAAACAAGCAGGTGACGTGGAGGAGAATCCCGGCCCTATGGCGGGACACCTGGCT
TCGGATTTCGCCTTCTCGCCCCCTCCAGGTGGTGGAGGTGATGGGCCAGGGGGGCCGGAGCCGGGCTGGG
TTGATCCTCGGACCTGGCTAAGCTTCCAAGGCCCTCCTGGAGGGCCAGGAATCGGGCCGGGGGTTGGGCC
AGGCTCTGAGGTGTGGGGGATTCCCCCATGCCCCCCGCCGTATGAGTTCTGTGGGGGGATGGCGTACTGT
GGGCCCCAGGTTGGAGTGGGGCTAGTGCCCCAAGGCGGCTTGGAGACCTCTCAGCCTGAGGGTGAAGCAG
GAGTCGGGGTGGAGAGCAACTCCGATGGGGCCTCCCCGGAGCCCTGCACCGTCACCCCTGGTGCCGTGAA
GCTGGAGAAGGAGAAGCTGGAGCAAAACCCGGAGGAGTCCCAGGACATCAAAGCTCTGCAGAAAGAACTC
GAGCAATTTGCCAAGCTCCTGAAGCAGAAGAGGATCACCCTGGGATATACACAGGCCGATGTGGGGCTCA
CCCTGGGGGTTCTATTTGGGAAGGTATTCAGCCAAACGACCATCTGCCGCTTTGAGGCTCTGCAGCTTAG
CTTCAAGAACATGTGTAAGCTGCGGCCCTTGCTGCAGAAGTGGGTGGAGGAAGCTGACAACAATGAAAAT
CTTCAGGAGATATGCAAAGCAGAAACCCTCGTGCAGGCCCGAAAGAGAAAGCGAACCAGTATCGAGAACC
GAGTGAGAGGCAACCTGGAGAATTTGTTCCTGCAGTGCCCGAAACCCACACTGCAGCAGATCAGCCACAT
CGCCCAGCAGCTTGGGCTCGAGAAGGATGTGGTCCGAGTGTGGTTCTGTAACCGGCGCCAGAAGGGCAAG
CGATCAAGCAGCGACTATGCACAACGAGAGGATTTTGAGGCTGCTGGGTCTCCTTTCTCAGGGGGACCAG
TGTCCTTTCCTCTGGCCCCAGGGCCCCATTTTGGTACCCCAGGCTATGGGAGCCCTCACTTCACTGCACT
GTACTCCTCGGTCCCTTTCCCTGAGGGGGAAGCCTTTCCCCCTGTCTCTGTCACCACTCTGGGCTCTCCC
ATGCATTCAAACGGATCCGTTAGTATGCAGCCGTCACTTAGAAGTGAGTATGAGTACCCTGTTTTTTCTC
ATGTTCAGGCGGGGATGTTCTCACCTGAGCTTAGAACCTTTACCAAAGGTGATGCGGAGAGATGGGTAAG
CAGATCCGCCCCCCCGACCGATGTCAGCCTGGGGGACGAGCTCCACTTAGACGGCGAGGACGTGGCGATG
GCGCATGCCGACGCGCTAGACGATTTCGATCTGGACATGTTGGGGGACGGGGATTCCCCGGGTCCGAGAT
CCTCTAGAACTATAGTGAGTCGTATTACGTGAGCGGCCGCGTAGGTCGACAATCAACCTCTGGATTACAA
AATTTGTGAAAGATTGACTGGTATTCTTAACTATGTTGCTCCTTTTACGCTATGTGGATACGCTGCTTTA
ATGCCTTTGTATCATGCTATTGCTTCCCGTATGGCTTTCATTTTCTCCTCCTTGTATAAATCCTGGTTGC
TGTCTCTTTATGAGGAGTTGTGGCCCGTTGTCAGGCAACGTGGCGTGGTGTGCACTGTGTTTGCTGACGC
AACCCCCACTGGTTGGGGCATTGCCACCACCTGTCAGCTCCTTTCCGGGACTTTCGCTTTCCCCCTCCCT
ATTGCCACGGCGGAACTCATCGCCGCCTGCCTTGCCCGCTGCTGGACAGGGGCTCGGCTGTTGGGCACTG
ACAATTCCGTGGTGTTGTCGGGGAAGCTGACGTCCTTTCCATGGCTGCTCGCCTGTGTTGCCACCTGGAT
TCTGCGCGGGACGTCCTTCTGCTACGTCCCTTCGGCCCTCAATCCAGCGGACCTTCCTTCCCGCGGCCTG
CTGCCGGCTCTGCGGCCTCTTCCGCGTCTTCGCCTTCGCCCTCAGACGAGTCGGATCTCCCTTTGGGCCG
CCTCCCCGCCTGGAATTCGAGCTCGGTACCTTTAAGACCAATGACTTACAAGGCAGCTGTAGATCTTAGC
CACTTTTTAAAAGAAAAGGGGGGACTGGAAGGGCTAATTCACTCCCAACGAAGACAAGATATCCTGCTAG
CTCCGGATCCGGACCTGTACTGGGTCTCTCTGGTTAGACCAGATCTGAGCCTGGGAGCTCTCTGGCTAAC
TAGGGAACCCACTGCTTAAGCCTCAATAAAGCTTGCCTTGAGTGCTTCAAGTAGTGTGTGCCCGTCTGTT
GTGTGACTCTGGTAACTAGAGATCCCTCAGACCCTTTTAGTCAGTGTGGAAAATCTCTAGCAGTAGTAGT
TCATGTCATCTTATTATTCAGTATTTATAACTTGCAAAGAAATGAATATCAGAGAGTGAGAGGAACTTGT
TTATTGCAGCTTATAATGGTTACAAATAAAGCAATAGCATCACAAATTTCACAAATAAAGCATTTTTTTC
ACTGCATTCTAGTTGTGGTTTGTCCAAACTCATCAATGTATCTTATCATGTCTGGCTCTAGCTATCCCGC
CCCTAACTCCGCCCATCCCGCCCCTAACTCCGCCCAGTTCCGCCCATTCTCCGCCCCATGGCTGACTAAT
TTTTTTTATTTATGCAGAGGCCGAGGCCGCCTCGGCCTCTGAGCTATTCCAGAAGTAGTGAGGAGGCTTT
TTTGGAGGCCTAGGGACGTACCCAATTCGCCCTATAGTGAGTCGTATTACGCGCGCTCACTGGCCGTCGT
TTTACAACGTCGTGACTGGGAAAACCCTGGCGTTACCCAACTTAATCGCCTTGCAGCACATCCCCCTTTC
GCCAGCTGGCGTAATAGCGAAGAGGCCCGCACCGATCGCCCTTCCCAACAGTTGCGCAGCCTGAATGGCG
AATGGG
[124 nt withheld, positions 6167-6290]
C
[91 nt withheld, positions 6292-6382]
A
[49 nt withheld, positions 6384-6432]
CCTTTGACGTTGGAGTCCACGTTCTTT
[37 nt withheld, positions 6460-6496]
ACCCTATCTCGGTCTATTCTTTTGATTTATAAGGGATTTTGCCGATTTCGGCCTATTGGTTAAAAAATGA
GCTGATTTAACAAAAATTTAACGCGAATTTTAACAAAATATTAACGCTTACAATTTAGGTGGCACTTTTC
GGGGAAATGTGCGCGGAACCCCTATTTGTTTATTTTTCTAAATACATTCAAATATGTATCCGCTCATGAG
ACAATAACCCTGATAAATGCTTCAATAATATTGAAAAAGGAAGAGTATGAGTATTCAACATTTCCGTGTC
GCCCTTATTCCCTTTTTTGCGGCATTTTGCCTTCCTGTTTTTGCTCACCCAGAAACGCTGGTGAAAGTAA
AAGATGCTGAAGATCAGTTGGGTGCACGAGTGGGTTACATCGAACTGGATCTCAACAGCGGTAAGATCCT
TGAGAGTTTTCGCCCCGAAGAACGTTTTCCAATGATGAGCACTTTTAAAGTTCTGCTATGTGGCGCGGTA
TTATCCCGTATTGACGCCGGGCAAGAGCAACTCGGTCGCCGCATACACTATTCTCAGAATGACTTGGTTG
AGTACTCACCAGTCACAGAAAAGCATCTTACGGATGGCATGACAGTAAGAGAATTATGCAGTGCTGCCAT
AACCATGAGTGATAACACTGCGGCCAACTTACTTCTGACAACGATCGGAGGACCGAAGGAGCTAACCGCT
TTTTTGCACAACATGGGGGATCATGTAACTCGCCTTGATCGTTGGGAACCGGAGCTGAATGAAGCCATAC
CAAACGACGAGCGTGACACCACGATGCCTGTAGCAATGGCAACAACGTTGCGCAAACTATTAACTGGCGA
ACTACTTACTCTAGCTTCCCGGCAACAATTAATAGACTGGATGGAGGCGGATAAAGTTGCAGGACCACTT
CTGCGCTCGGCCCTTCCGGCTGGCTGGTTTATTGCTGATAAATCTGGAGCCGGTGAGCGTGGGTCTCGCG
GTATCATTGCAGCACTGGGGCCAGATGGTAAGCCCTCCCGTATCGTAGTTATCTACACGACGGGGAGTCA
GGCAACTATGGATGAACGAAATAGACAGATCGCTGAGATAGGTGCCTCACTGATTAAGCATTGGTAACTG
TCAGACCAAGTTTACTCATATATACTTTAGATTGATTTAAAACTTCATTTTTAATTTAAAAGGATCTAGG
TGAAGATCCTTTTTGATAATCTCATGACCAAAATCCCTTAACGTGAGTTTTCGTTCCACTGAGCGTCAGA
CCCCGTAGAAAAGATCAAAGGATCTTCTTGAGATCCTTTTTTTCTGCGCGTAATCTGCTGCTTGCAAACA
AAAAAACCACCGCTACCAGCGGTGGTTTGTTTGCCGGATCAAGAGCTACCAACTCTTTTTCCGAAGGTAA
CTGGCTTCAGCAGAGCGCAGATACCAAATACTGTTCTTCTAGTGTAGCCGTAGTTAGGCCACCACTTCAA
GAACTCTGTAGCACCGCCTACATACCTCGCTCTGCTAATCCTGTTACCAGTGGCTGCTGCCAGTGGCGAT
AAGTCGTGTCTTACCGGGTTGGACTCAAGACGATAGTTACCGGATAAGGCGCAGCGGTCGGGCTGAACGG
GGGGTTCGTGCACACAGCCCAGCTTGGAGCGAACGACCTACACCGAACTGAGATACCTACAGCGTGAGCT
ATGAGAAAGCGCCACGCTTCCCGAAGGGAGAAAGGCGGACAGGTATCCGGTAAGCGGCAGGGTCGGAACA
GGAGAGCGCACGAGGGAGCTTCCAGGGGGAAACGCCTGGTATCTTTATAGTCCTGTCGGGTTTCGCCACC
TCTGACTTGAGCGTCGATTTTTGTGATGCTCGTCAGGGGGGCGGAGCCTATGGAAAAACGCCAGCAACGC
GGCCTTTTTACGGTTCCTGGCCTTTTGCTGGCCTTTTGCTCACATGTTCTTTCCTGCGTTATCCCCTGAT
TCTGTGGATAACCGTATTACCGCCTTTGAGTGAGCTGATACCGCTCGCCGCAGCCGAACGACCGAGCGCA
GCGAGTCAGTGAGCGAGGAAGCGGAAGAGCGCCCAATACGCAAACCGCCTCTCCCCGCGCGTTGGCCGAT
TCATTAATGCAGCTGGCACGACAGGTTTCCCGACTGGAAAGCGGGCAGTGAGCGCAACGCAATTAATGTG
AGTTAGCTCACTCATTAGGCACCCCAGGTTTTACACTTTATGCTTCCGGCTCGTATGTTGTGTGGAATTG
TGAGCGGATAACAATTTCACACAGGAAACAGCTATGACCATGATTACGCCAAGCGCGCAATTAACCCTCA
CTAAAGGGAACAAAAGCTGGAGCTGCAAGCTTAA
Features (pLannotate 1.2.2; 30 found; start..end, strand, type, name):
      1..227     +  promoter       RSV promoter: Rous sarcoma virus enhancer/promoter
    228..408     +  LTR            5' LTR (truncated): truncated 5' long terminal repeat (LTR) from HIV-1
    455..580     +  misc_feature   HIV-1 Ψ: packaging signal of human immunodeficiency virus type 1
    564..927     +  CDS            HIV-1 gag (fragment): gag protein from human immunodeficiency virus 1; gag
   1073..1306    +  misc_feature   RRE: The Rev response element (RRE) of HIV-1 allows for Rev-dependent mRNA export from the nucleus to the cytoplasm.
   1683..1783    +  CDS            Rev (fragment): human immunodeficiency virus 1 (HIV-1) Rev protein; rev; enhances nuclear export of unspliced and incompletely spliced viral mRNAs
   1802..1919    +  misc_feature   cPPT/CTS: central polypurine tract and central termination sequence of HIV-1
   1939..1962    -  misc_feature   MCS (fragment): pBluescript multiple cloning site
   1965..2475    +  promoter       hPGK promoter: human phosphoglycerate kinase 1 promoter
   2490..3206    +  CDS            PA-GFP: photoactivatable GFP variant (Patterson et al., 2002) mammalian codon-optimized
   3273..4352    +  CDS            POU5F1: PO5F1_HUMAN - Also known as OCT3, OCT4, OTF3. Experimental evidence at protein level: Swiss-Prot protein existence level 1. Transcription factor that binds to the octamer motif (5'- ATTTGCAT-3'). Forms a trimeric complex with SOX2 or SOX15 on DNA and controls the expression of a number of genes involved in embryonic development such as YES1, FGF4, UTF1 and ZFP206. Critical for early embryogenesis and for embryonic stem cell pluripotency. From Homo sapiens (Human).
   4359..4482    +  CDS            λ repressor (fragment): phage λ repressor; cI
   4488..4616    +  CDS            VP16 AD (fragment): transcriptional activation domain of herpes simplex virus protein VP16 (Triezenberg et al., 1988; Cousens et al., 1989); UL48
   4630..4647    -  promoter       T7 promoter (fragment): promoter for bacteriophage T7 RNA polymerase
   4671..5259    +  misc_feature   WPRE: woodchuck hepatitis virus posttranscriptional regulatory element
   5276..5416    +  CDS            nef (fragment): NEF_HV1Z6 - Experimental evidence at protein level: Swiss-Prot protein existence level 1. Extracellular Nef protein targets CD4(+) T-lymphocytes for apoptosis by interacting with CXCR4 surface receptors. From Human immunodeficiency virus type 1 group M subtype D (isolate Z6) (HIV-1).
   5412..5592    +  LTR            5' LTR (truncated): truncated 5' long terminal repeat (LTR) from HIV-1
   5664..5785    +  polyA_signal   SV40 poly(A) signal: SV40 polyadenylation signal
   5825..5960    +  rep_origin     SV40 ori: SV40 origin of replication
   5981..5999    -  promoter       T7 promoter: promoter for bacteriophage T7 RNA polymerase
   6007..6162    +  CDS            lacZα (fragment): LacZα fragment of β-galactosidase; lacZ fragment
   6167..6595    +  rep_origin     f1 ori (sequence partly withheld): f1 bacteriophage origin of replication; arrow indicates direction of (+) strand synthesis
   6648..6752    +  promoter       AmpR promoter: bla
   6753..7613    +  CDS            AmpR: β-lactamase; bla; confers resistance to ampicillin, carbenicillin, and related antibiotics
   7784..8372    +  rep_origin     ori: high-copy-number ColE1/pMB1/pBR322/pUC origin of replication
   8555..8647    +  CDS            lacI (fragment): lac repressor; lacI; The lac repressor binds to the lac operator to inhibit transcription in E. coli. This inhibition can be relieved by adding lactose or isopropyl-β-D-thiogalactopyranoside (IPTG).
   8660..8681    +  protein_bind   CAP binding site: CAP binding activates transcription in the presence of cAMP. E. coli catabolite activator protein
   8696..8726    +  promoter       lac promoter: promoter for the E. coli lac operon
   8734..8750    +  protein_bind   lac operator: The lac repressor binds to the lac operator to inhibit transcription in E. coli. This inhibition can be relieved by adding lactose or isopropyl-β-D-thiogalactopyranoside (IPTG). lac repressor encoded by lacI
   8795..8813    +  promoter       T3 promoter: promoter for bacteriophage T3 RNA polymerase
