[The description below was written by a language model from this plasmid's Addgene catalogue record, the feature table of its GenBank file and pLannotate feature annotations shown in this document.]
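Description:
pSN36 is a lentiviral mammalian expression plasmid derived from the pLM-vexGFP-OCT4 backbone, built to express a chimeric human OCT4 (POU5F1) transcription factor carrying an added activation domain. It is propagated in E. coli through a high-copy ColE1/pUC-type origin with ampicillin selection (AmpR). It also carries an f1 origin and an SV40 origin, along with leftover lac and T7/T3 cloning-vector elements. The viral portion has an RSV promoter driving a truncated HIV-1 5' LTR, followed by the Ψ packaging signal with a gag fragment, the RRE for Rev-dependent RNA export, and the cPPT/CTS. Downstream of the cargo are a WPRE, a truncated 3' LTR and an SV40 polyadenylation signal. This arrangement is typical of vectors packaged with helper plasmids supplied in trans.

The payload is a single open reading frame driven by the human PGK promoter. It begins with vexGFP, a violet-excited GFP variant that the automated annotation labels as PA-GFP by similarity. A P2A self-cleaving peptide follows, so the fluorescent marker and the factor are produced as separate proteins from one transcript. The OCT4 coding sequence is fused at its C-terminus to a 45-residue linker taken from the phage λ repressor, and then to one copy of the herpes simplex virus VP16 activation domain. The catalogue entry gives VP16 residues 413–460, whereas the depositor's sequence annotation says 413–455. The depositor map (8,823 bp) and the sequencing-derived record (8,840 nt) also differ slightly in length and in numbering origin, but they agree on the order of the parts.

According to the associated publication title, the construct was used to study whether OCT4 acts as a transcriptional activator during reprogramming of human fibroblasts, and the GFP marks transduced cells.
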