Addgene plasmid #100121: pSN36
Purpose: expresses a chimeric OCT4-activator fusion
Depositing lab: Mark Ptashne. Depositing organization: Memorial Sloan-Kettering Cancer Center. Publication: OCT4 and SOX2 Work as Transcriptional Activators in Reprogramming Human Fibroblasts. Narayan S, Bryant G, Shah S, Berrozpe G, Ptashne M. Cell Rep. 2017 Aug 15;20(7):1585-1596. doi: 10.1016/j.celrep.2017.07.071. PubMed 28813671.
Backbone
  Vector backbone: pLM-vexGFP-OCT4
  Backbone manufacturer: Michel Sadelain (Addgene plasmid # 22240)
  Vector type: Mammalian Expression, Lentiviral
Growth in bacteria
  Bacterial resistance: Ampicillin, 100 μg/mL
  Growth temperature: 37°C
  Growth strain: NEB Stable
  Copy number: Unknown
Gene/Insert
  Gene/Insert name: vexGFP-P2A-OCT4 fused to 1 VP16 domain (413-460) separated by a linker
  Species: H. sapiens (human)
  Entrez Gene: POU5F1 (a.k.a. OCT3, OCT4, OCT4Borf1, OTF-3, OTF3, OTF4, Oct-3, Oct-4, Oct3/4)
  Cloning method: Ligation Independent Cloning
  Sequencing primers: 5′ unknown
Terms and licenses: Academic/Nonprofit Terms; Industry Terms: Not Available to Industry
How to cite: pSN36 was a gift from Mark Ptashne (Addgene plasmid # 100121 ; http://n2t.net/addgene:100121 ; RRID:Addgene_100121)
